Addgene plasmid #149692: pAAV-hSyn-Chronos-mT-Sapphire-NRN
Purpose: For packaging and expression of Chronos-mT-Sapphire featuring a neuritin (NRN) 3' UTR in neurons via AAV
Depositing lab: Robert Malenka. Depositing organization: Stanford University. Publication: Selective filtering of excitatory inputs to nucleus accumbens by dopamine and serotonin. Christoffel DJ, Walsh JJ, Hoerbelt P, Heifets BD, Llorach P, Lopez RC, Ramakrishnan C, Deisseroth K, Malenka RC. Proc Natl Acad Sci U S A. 2021 Jun 15;118(24). pii: 2106648118. doi: 10.1073/pnas.2106648118. PubMed 34103400.
Backbone
  Vector backbone: pAAV
  Backbone size w/o insert (bp): 5304
  Total vector size (bp): 7044
  Vector type: Mammalian Expression, AAV
Growth in bacteria
  Bacterial resistance: Ampicillin, 100 μg/mL
  Growth temperature: 37°C
  Growth strain: NEB Stable
  Copy number: High Copy
Gene/Insert
  Gene/Insert name: Chronos
  Insert size (bp): 1740
  Promoter: hSyn
  Tag / fusion protein: mT-Sapphire (C terminal on insert)
  Cloning method: Restriction Enzyme; 5′ cloning site BamHI (not destroyed); 3′ cloning site HindIII (not destroyed)
  Sequencing primers: 5′ TGAGAGCGCAGTCGAGAGG
Terms and licenses: Academic/Nonprofit Terms; Industry Terms: Not Available to Industry
How to cite: pAAV-hSyn-Chronos-mT-Sapphire-NRN was a gift from Robert Malenka (Addgene plasmid # 149692 ; http://n2t.net/addgene:149692 ; RRID:Addgene_149692)
