[The description below was written by a language model from this plasmid's Addgene catalogue record and pLannotate feature annotations shown in this document.]
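Description:
pAAV-hSyn-Chronos-mT-Sapphire-NRN is an AAV transfer plasmid of about 7 kb for packaging a neuron-targeted optogenetic expression cassette into recombinant adeno-associated virus. It is maintained in bacteria through a high-copy ColE1/pUC-type origin and ampicillin resistance (bla with its own promoter), and the backbone also carries an f1/M13 phage origin. The expression cassette lies between two AAV2 inverted terminal repeats, which are the cis elements needed for replication and encapsidation of the vector genome. The depositor sequence shows both ITRs intact. The sequencing-derived record is 11 nt shorter and resolves the left ITR only as short fragments, which is a common outcome for these structured repeats.

Within the ITRs, the human synapsin I promoter restricts expression to neurons and drives Chronos, a channelrhodopsin used for light-evoked neuronal activation. Chronos is fused at its C terminus to mT-Sapphire, a long-Stokes-shift Aequorea-derived fluorescent protein that marks expressing cells. The opsin coding region itself is not annotated in the feature tables. A small fragment match to the related channelrhodopsin CoChR falls within that region, and a short CaMKII promoter fragment lies upstream of hSyn; both appear to be incidental hits or cloning remnants. Downstream of the fusion are a WPRE, which enhances transcript stability and expression, and a bGH polyadenylation signal. Roughly 1 kb of unannotated sequence lies between the two, and this is the likely position of the neuritin (NRN) 3' UTR named in the record, although the tables do not label it. The record does not state the UTR's purpose. The construct is intended for AAV-mediated expression of Chronos-mT-Sapphire in neurons, and the associated study examined excitatory inputs to the nucleus accumbens.
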