Features (pLannotate 1.2.2; 16 found; start..end, strand, type, name):
      1..141     -  repeat_region  AAV2 ITR: inverted terminal repeat of adeno-associated virus serotype 2 inverted
    160..214     +  promoter       CaMKII promoter (fragment): promoter for the mouse calcium/calmodulin-dependent kinase II α subunit
    236..683     +  promoter       hSyn promoter: human synapsin I promoter; confers neuron-specific expression (Kügler et al., 2003)
   1328..1355    +  CDS            CoChR (fragment): high-photocurrent channelrhodopsin from Chloromonas oogama (Shemesh et al., 2017)
   1692..2405    +  CDS            mT-Sapphire: mT-Sapphire is a basic (constitutively fluorescent) long stokes shift fluorescent protein published in 2008, derived from Aequorea victoria. It has low acid sensitivity.
   2406..2433    +  misc_feature   MCS (fragment): multiple cloning site
   2440..3028    +  misc_feature   WPRE: woodchuck hepatitis virus posttranscriptional regulatory element
   4060..4267    +  polyA_signal   bGH poly(A) signal: bovine growth hormone polyadenylation signal
   4307..4447    +  repeat_region  AAV2 ITR: inverted terminal repeat of adeno-associated virus serotype 2 inverted
   4452..4503    -  misc_feature   bom (fragment): basis of mobility region from pBR322
   4522..4902    +  rep_origin     M13 ori (sequence partly withheld): M13 bacteriophage origin of replication; arrow indicates direction of (+) strand synthesis
   4978..5027    -  misc_feature   bom (fragment): basis of mobility region from pBR322
   5129..5164    -  CDS            rop (fragment): Rop protein, which maintains plasmids at low copy number; rop
   5259..5363    +  promoter       AmpR promoter: bla
   5364..6224    +  CDS            AmpR: β-lactamase; bla; confers resistance to ampicillin, carbenicillin, and related antibiotics
   6395..6983    +  rep_origin     ori: high-copy-number ColE1/pMB1/pBR322/pUC origin of replication
>Addgene plasmid #149692 | pAAV-hSyn-Chronos-mT-Sapphire-NRN | depositor full sequence | sequence record 292569 | pAAV-hSyn-Chronos-mT-Sapphire-NRN sequence 7044 bps
CCTGCAGGCAGCTGCGCGCTCGCTCGCTCACTGAGGCCGCCCGGGCAAAGCCCGGGCGTCGGGCGACCTT
TGGTCGCCCGGCCTCAGTGAGCGAGCGAGCGCGCAGAGAGGGAGTGGCCAACTCCATCACTAGGGGTTCC
TGCGGCCGCACGCGTTTAACATTATGGCCTTAGGTCACTTCATCTCCATGGGGTTCTTCTTCTGATTTTC
TAGACTGCAGAGGGCCCTGCGTATGAGTGCAAGTGGGTTTTAGGACCAGGATGAGGCGGGGTGGGGGTGC
CTACCTGACGACCGACCCCGACCCACTGGACAAGCACCCAACCCCCATTCCCCAAATTGCGCATCCCCTA
TCAGAGAGGGGGAGGGGAAACAGGATGCGGCGAGGCGCGTGCGCACTGCCAGCTTCAGCACCGCGGACAG
TGCCTTCGCCCCCGCCTGGCGGCGCGCGCCACCGCCGCCTCAGCACTGAAGGCGCGCTGACGTCACTCGC
CGGTCCCCCGCAAACTCCCCTTCCCGGCCACCTTGGTCGCGTCCGCGCCGCCGCCGGCCCAGCCGGACCG
CACCACGCGAGGCGCGAGATAGGGGGGCACGGGCGCGACCATCTGCGCTGCGGCGCCGGCGACTCAGCGC
TGCCTCAGTCTGCGGTGGGCAGCGGAGGAGTCGTGTCGTGCCTGAGAGCGCAGTCGAGAGGATCCGCCAC
CATGGAAACAGCCGCCACAATGACCCACGCCTTTATCTCAGCCGTGCCTAGCGCCGAAGCCACAATTAGA
GGCCTGCTGAGCGCCGCAGCAGTGGTGACACCAGCAGCAGACGCTCACGGAGAAACCTCTAACGCCACAA
CAGCCGGAGCCGATCACGGTTGCTTCCCCCACATCAACCACGGAACCGAGCTGCAGCACAAGATCGCAGT
GGGACTCCAGTGGTTCACCGTGATCGTGGCTATCGTGCAGCTCATCTTCTACGGTTGGCACAGCTTCAAG
GCCACAACCGGCTGGGAGGAGGTCTACGTCTGCGTGATCGAGCTCGTCAAGTGCTTCATCGAGCTGTTCC
ACGAGGTCGACAGCCCAGCCACAGTGTACCAGACCAACGGAGGAGCCGTGATTTGGCTGCGGTACAGCAT
GTGGCTCCTGACTTGCCCCGTGATCCTGATCCACCTGAGCAACCTGACCGGACTGCACGAAGAGTACAGC
AAGCGGACCATGACCATCCTGGTGACCGACATCGGCAACATCGTGTGGGGGATCACAGCCGCCTTTACAA
AGGGCCCCCTGAAGATCCTGTTCTTCATGATCGGCCTGTTCTACGGCGTGACTTGCTTCTTCCAGATCGC
CAAGGTGTATATCGAGAGCTACCACACCCTGCCCAAAGGCGTCTGCCGGAAGATTTGCAAGATCATGGCC
TACGTCTTCTTCTGCTCTTGGCTGATGTTCCCCGTGATGTTCATCGCCGGACACGAGGGACTGGGCCTGA
TCACACCTTACACCAGCGGAATCGGCCACCTGATCCTGGATCTGATCAGCAAGAACACTTGGGGCTTCCT
GGGCCACCACCTGAGAGTGAAGATCCACGAGCACATCCTGATCCACGGCGACATCCGGAAGACAACCACC
ATCAACGTGGCCGGCGAGAACATGGAGATCGAGACCTTCGTCGACGAGGAGGAGGGAGGAGTGGCGGCAC
CGGTAGTAGCAGTGAGCAAGGGCGAGGAGCTGTTCACCGGGGTGGTGCCCATCCTGGTCGAGCTGGACGG
CGACGTAAACGGCCACAAGTTCAGCGTGTCCGGCGAGGGCGAGGGCGATGCCACCTACGGCAAGCTGACC
CTGAAGTTCATCTGCACCACCGGCAAGCTGCCCGTGCCCTGGCCCACCCTCGTGACCACCTTCTCCTACG
GCGTGATGGTGTTCGCCCGCTACCCCGACCACATGAAGCAGCACGACTTCTTCAAGTCCGCCATGCCCGA
AGGCTACGTCCAGGAGCGCACCATCTTCTTCAAGGACGACGGCAACTACAAGACCCGCGCCGAGGTGAAG
TTCGAGGGCGACACCCTGGTGAACCGCATCGAGCTGAAGGGCATCGACTTCAAGGAGGACGGCAACATCC
TGGGGCACAAGCTGGAGTACAACTTCAACAGCCACAACGTCTATATCATGGCCGACAAGCAGAAGAACGG
CATCAAGGCCAACTTCAAGATCCGCCACAACATCGAGGACGGCGGCGTGCAGCTCGCCGACCACTACCAG
CAGAACACCCCCATCGGCGACGGCCCCGTGCTGCTGCCCGACAACCACTACCTGAGCATCCAGTCCAAGC
TGAGCAAAGACCCCAACGAGAAGCGCGATCACATGGTCCTGCTGGAGTTCGTGACCGCCGCCGGGATCAC
TCTGGGCATGGACGAGCTGTACAAGTCCGGACTCAGATCTCGAGCTCAAGCTTATCGATAATCAACCTCT
GGATTACAAAATTTGTGAAAGATTGACTGGTATTCTTAACTATGTTGCTCCTTTTACGCTATGTGGATAC
GCTGCTTTAATGCCTTTGTATCATGCTATTGCTTCCCGTATGGCTTTCATTTTCTCCTCCTTGTATAAAT
CCTGGTTGCTGTCTCTTTATGAGGAGTTGTGGCCCGTTGTCAGGCAACGTGGCGTGGTGTGCACTGTGTT
TGCTGACGCAACCCCCACTGGTTGGGGCATTGCCACCACCTGTCAGCTCCTTTCCGGAACTTTCGCTTTC
CCCCTCCCTATTGCCACGGCGGAACTCATCGCCGCCTGCCTTGCCCGCTGCTGGACAGGGGCTCGGCTGT
TGGGCACTGACAATTCCGTGGTGTTGTCGGGGAAATCATCGTCCTTTCCTTGGCTGCTCGCCTATGTTGC
CACCTGGATTCTGCGCGGGACGTCCTTCTGCTACGTCCCTTCGGCCCTCAATCCAGCGGACCTTCCTTCC
CGCGGCCTGCTGCCGGCTCTGCGGCCTCTTCCGCGTCTTCGCCTTCGCCCTCAGACGAGTCGGATCTCCC
TTTGGGCCGCCTCCCCGCATCGATACCGAGCGCTGCTCGAGAGATCTGCGTGGGGCCAGCTCCCCCCGCG
CGCCCACCCACACTCACTCCATGCTCCCGGAAATCGAGAGGAAGATCCATTAGTTCTTTGGGGACGTTGT
GATTCTCTGTGATGCTGAAAACACTCATATAGGATTGTGGGAAATCCTGATTCTCTTTTTTATTTCGTTT
GATTTCTTGTGTTTTATTTGCCAAATGTTACCAATCAGTGAGCAAGCAAGCACAGCCAAAATCGGACCTC
AGCTTTAGTCCGTCTTCACACACAAATAAGAAAACGGCAAACCCACCCCATTTTTTAATTTTATTATTAT
TAATTTTTTTTGTTGGCAAAAGAATCTCAGGAACGGCCCTGGGCCACCTACTATATTAATCATGCTAGTA
ACATGAAAAATGATGGGCTCCTCCTAATAGGAAGGCGAGGAGAGGAGAAGGCCAGGGGAATGAATTCAAG
AGAGATGTCCACGGACGAAACATACGGTGAATAATTCACGCTCACGTCGTTCTTCCACAGTATCTTGTTT
TGATCATTTCCACTGCACATTTCTCCTCAAGAAAAGCGAAAGGACAGACTGTTGGCTTTGTGTTTGGAGG
ATAGGAGGGAGAGAGGGAAGGGGCTGAGGAAATCTCTGGGGTAAGAGTAAAGGCTTCCAGAAGACATGCT
GCTATGGTCACTGAGGGGTTAGCTTTATCTGCTGTTGTTGATGCATCCGTCCAAGTTCACTGCCTTTATT
TTCCCTCCTCCCTCTTGTTTTAGCTGTTACACACACAGTAATACCTGAATATCCAACGGTATAGATCACA
AGGGGGGGATGTTAAATGTTAATTTAAAATATAGCTAAAAAAAGATTTTGACATAAAAGAGCCTTGATTT
TAAAAAAAAAAGAGAGAGAGATGTAATTTAAAAAGTTTATTATAAATTAAATTCAGCAAAAAAAGATTTG
CTACAAAGTATAGAGAAGTATAAAATAAAAGTTATTGTTTGAAAAAAAAAAAAAAAAAATAAGCCTCGAC
TGTGCCTTCTAGTTGCCAGCCATCTGTTGTTTGCCCCTCCCCCGTGCCTTCCTTGACCCTGGAAGGTGCC
ACTCCCACTGTCCTTTCCTAATAAAATGAGGAAATTGCATCGCATTGTCTGAGTAGGTGTCATTCTATTC
TGGGGGGTGGGGTGGGGCAGGACAGCAAGGGGGAGGATTGGGAAGACAATAGCAGGCATGCTGGGGACTG
ATTTTGTAGGTAACCACGTGCGGACCGAGCGGCCGCAGGAACCCCTAGTGATGGAGTTGGCCACTCCCTC
TCTGCGCGCTCGCTCGCTCACTGAGGCCGGGCGACCAAAGGTCGCCCGACGCCCGGGCTTTGCCCGGGCG
GCCTCAGTGAGCGAGCGAGCGCGCAGCTGCCTGCAGGGGCGCCTGATGCGGTATTTTCTCCTTACGCATC
TGTGCGGTATTTCACACCGCATA
[142 nt withheld, positions 4504-4645]
C
[141 nt withheld, positions 4647-4787]
CCTTTGACGTTGGAGTCCACGTTCTTT
[37 nt withheld, positions 4815-4851]
ACCCTATCTCGGGCTATTCTTTTGATTTATAAGGGATTTTGCCGATTTCGGCCTATTGGTTAAAAAATGA
GCTGATTTAACAAAAATTTAACGCGAATTTTAACAAAATATTAACGTTTACAATTTTATGGTGCACTCTC
AGTACAATCTGCTCTGATGCCGCATAGTTAAGCCAGCCCCGACACCCGCCAACACCCGCTGACGCGCCCT
GACGGGCTTGTCTGCTCCCGGCATCCGCTTACAGACAAGCTGTGACCGTCTCCGGGAGCTGCATGTGTCA
GAGGTTTTCACCGTCATCACCGAAACGCGCGAGACGAAAGGGCCTCGTGATACGCCTATTTTTATAGGTT
AATGTCATGATAATAATGGTTTCTTAGACGTCAGGTGGCACTTTTCGGGGAAATGTGCGCGGAACCCCTA
TTTGTTTATTTTTCTAAATACATTCAAATATGTATCCGCTCATGAGACAATAACCCTGATAAATGCTTCA
ATAATATTGAAAAAGGAAGAGTATGAGTATTCAACATTTCCGTGTCGCCCTTATTCCCTTTTTTGCGGCA
TTTTGCCTTCCTGTTTTTGCTCACCCAGAAACGCTGGTGAAAGTAAAAGATGCTGAAGATCAGTTGGGTG
CACGAGTGGGTTACATCGAACTGGATCTCAACAGCGGTAAGATCCTTGAGAGTTTTCGCCCCGAAGAACG
TTTTCCAATGATGAGCACTTTTAAAGTTCTGCTATGTGGCGCGGTATTATCCCGTATTGACGCCGGGCAA
GAGCAACTCGGTCGCCGCATACACTATTCTCAGAATGACTTGGTTGAGTACTCACCAGTCACAGAAAAGC
ATCTTACGGATGGCATGACAGTAAGAGAATTATGCAGTGCTGCCATAACCATGAGTGATAACACTGCGGC
CAACTTACTTCTGACAACGATCGGAGGACCGAAGGAGCTAACCGCTTTTTTGCACAACATGGGGGATCAT
GTAACTCGCCTTGATCGTTGGGAACCGGAGCTGAATGAAGCCATACCAAACGACGAGCGTGACACCACGA
TGCCTGTAGCAATGGCAACAACGTTGCGCAAACTATTAACTGGCGAACTACTTACTCTAGCTTCCCGGCA
ACAATTAATAGACTGGATGGAGGCGGATAAAGTTGCAGGACCACTTCTGCGCTCGGCCCTTCCGGCTGGC
TGGTTTATTGCTGATAAATCTGGAGCCGGTGAGCGTGGGTCTCGCGGTATCATTGCAGCACTGGGGCCAG
ATGGTAAGCCCTCCCGTATCGTAGTTATCTACACGACGGGGAGTCAGGCAACTATGGATGAACGAAATAG
ACAGATCGCTGAGATAGGTGCCTCACTGATTAAGCATTGGTAACTGTCAGACCAAGTTTACTCATATATA
CTTTAGATTGATTTAAAACTTCATTTTTAATTTAAAAGGATCTAGGTGAAGATCCTTTTTGATAATCTCA
TGACCAAAATCCCTTAACGTGAGTTTTCGTTCCACTGAGCGTCAGACCCCGTAGAAAAGATCAAAGGATC
TTCTTGAGATCCTTTTTTTCTGCGCGTAATCTGCTGCTTGCAAACAAAAAAACCACCGCTACCAGCGGTG
GTTTGTTTGCCGGATCAAGAGCTACCAACTCTTTTTCCGAAGGTAACTGGCTTCAGCAGAGCGCAGATAC
CAAATACTGTCCTTCTAGTGTAGCCGTAGTTAGGCCACCACTTCAAGAACTCTGTAGCACCGCCTACATA
CCTCGCTCTGCTAATCCTGTTACCAGTGGCTGCTGCCAGTGGCGATAAGTCGTGTCTTACCGGGTTGGAC
TCAAGACGATAGTTACCGGATAAGGCGCAGCGGTCGGGCTGAACGGGGGGTTCGTGCACACAGCCCAGCT
TGGAGCGAACGACCTACACCGAACTGAGATACCTACAGCGTGAGCTATGAGAAAGCGCCACGCTTCCCGA
AGGGAGAAAGGCGGACAGGTATCCGGTAAGCGGCAGGGTCGGAACAGGAGAGCGCACGAGGGAGCTTCCA
GGGGGAAACGCCTGGTATCTTTATAGTCCTGTCGGGTTTCGCCACCTCTGACTTGAGCGTCGATTTTTGT
GATGCTCGTCAGGGGGGCGGAGCCTATGGAAAAACGCCAGCAACGCGGCCTTTTTACGGTTCCTGGCCTT
TTGCTGGCCTTTTGCTCACATGT
