Features (pLannotate 1.2.2; 17 found; start..end, strand, type, name):
     12..39      +  repeat_region  AAV2 ITR (fragment): inverted terminal repeat of adeno-associated virus serotype 2 inverted
     68..95      +  repeat_region  AAV2 ITR (fragment): inverted terminal repeat of adeno-associated virus serotype 2 inverted
    149..203     +  promoter       CaMKII promoter (fragment): promoter for the mouse calcium/calmodulin-dependent kinase II α subunit
    225..672     +  promoter       hSyn promoter: human synapsin I promoter; confers neuron-specific expression (Kügler et al., 2003)
   1317..1344    +  CDS            CoChR (fragment): high-photocurrent channelrhodopsin from Chloromonas oogama (Shemesh et al., 2017)
   1681..2394    +  CDS            mT-Sapphire: mT-Sapphire is a basic (constitutively fluorescent) long stokes shift fluorescent protein published in 2008, derived from Aequorea victoria. It has low acid sensitivity.
   2395..2422    +  misc_feature   MCS (fragment): multiple cloning site
   2429..3017    +  misc_feature   WPRE: woodchuck hepatitis virus posttranscriptional regulatory element
   4049..4256    +  polyA_signal   bGH poly(A) signal: bovine growth hormone polyadenylation signal
   4296..4436    +  repeat_region  AAV2 ITR: inverted terminal repeat of adeno-associated virus serotype 2 inverted
   4441..4492    -  misc_feature   bom (fragment): basis of mobility region from pBR322
   4511..4966    +  rep_origin     f1 ori (sequence partly withheld): f1 bacteriophage origin of replication; arrow indicates direction of (+) strand synthesis
   4967..5016    -  misc_feature   bom (fragment): basis of mobility region from pBR322
   5118..5153    -  CDS            rop (fragment): Rop protein, which maintains plasmids at low copy number; rop
   5248..5352    +  promoter       AmpR promoter: bla
   5353..6213    +  CDS            AmpR: β-lactamase; bla; confers resistance to ampicillin, carbenicillin, and related antibiotics
   6384..6972    +  rep_origin     ori: high-copy-number ColE1/pMB1/pBR322/pUC origin of replication
>Addgene plasmid #149692 | pAAV-hSyn-Chronos-mT-Sapphire-NRN | addgene full sequence | sequence record 306852 | Addgene NGS Result
CCTGCAGGCAGCTGCGCGCTCGCTCGCTCACTGAGGCCGCCCGGGCGTCGGGCGACCTTTGGTCGCCCGG
CCTCAGTGAGCGAGCGAGCGCGCAGAGAGGGAGTGGCCAACTCCATCACTAGGGGTTCCTGCGGCCGCAC
GCGTTTAACATTATGGCCTTAGGTCACTTCATCTCCATGGGGTTCTTCTTCTGATTTTCTAGACTGCAGA
GGGCCCTGCGTATGAGTGCAAGTGGGTTTTAGGACCAGGATGAGGCGGGGTGGGGGTGCCTACCTGACGA
CCGACCCCGACCCACTGGACAAGCACCCAACCCCCATTCCCCAAATTGCGCATCCCCTATCAGAGAGGGG
GAGGGGAAACAGGATGCGGCGAGGCGCGTGCGCACTGCCAGCTTCAGCACCGCGGACAGTGCCTTCGCCC
CCGCCTGGCGGCGCGCGCCACCGCCGCCTCAGCACTGAAGGCGCGCTGACGTCACTCGCCGGTCCCCCGC
AAACTCCCCTTCCCGGCCACCTTGGTCGCGTCCGCGCCGCCGCCGGCCCAGCCGGACCGCACCACGCGAG
GCGCGAGATAGGGGGGCACGGGCGCGACCATCTGCGCTGCGGCGCCGGCGACTCAGCGCTGCCTCAGTCT
GCGGTGGGCAGCGGAGGAGTCGTGTCGTGCCTGAGAGCGCAGTCGAGAGGATCCGCCACCATGGAAACAG
CCGCCACAATGACCCACGCCTTTATCTCAGCCGTGCCTAGCGCCGAAGCCACAATTAGAGGCCTGCTGAG
CGCCGCAGCAGTGGTGACACCAGCAGCAGACGCTCACGGAGAAACCTCTAACGCCACAACAGCCGGAGCC
GATCACGGTTGCTTCCCCCACATCAACCACGGAACCGAGCTGCAGCACAAGATCGCAGTGGGACTCCAGT
GGTTCACCGTGATCGTGGCTATCGTGCAGCTCATCTTCTACGGTTGGCACAGCTTCAAGGCCACAACCGG
CTGGGAGGAGGTCTACGTCTGCGTGATCGAGCTCGTCAAGTGCTTCATCGAGCTGTTCCACGAGGTCGAC
AGCCCAGCCACAGTGTACCAGACCAACGGAGGAGCCGTGATTTGGCTGCGGTACAGCATGTGGCTCCTGA
CTTGCCCCGTGATCCTGATCCACCTGAGCAACCTGACCGGACTGCACGAAGAGTACAGCAAGCGGACCAT
GACCATCCTGGTGACCGACATCGGCAACATCGTGTGGGGGATCACAGCCGCCTTTACAAAGGGCCCCCTG
AAGATCCTGTTCTTCATGATCGGCCTGTTCTACGGCGTGACTTGCTTCTTCCAGATCGCCAAGGTGTATA
TCGAGAGCTACCACACCCTGCCCAAAGGCGTCTGCCGGAAGATTTGCAAGATCATGGCCTACGTCTTCTT
CTGCTCTTGGCTGATGTTCCCCGTGATGTTCATCGCCGGACACGAGGGACTGGGCCTGATCACACCTTAC
ACCAGCGGAATCGGCCACCTGATCCTGGATCTGATCAGCAAGAACACTTGGGGCTTCCTGGGCCACCACC
TGAGAGTGAAGATCCACGAGCACATCCTGATCCACGGCGACATCCGGAAGACAACCACCATCAACGTGGC
CGGCGAGAACATGGAGATCGAGACCTTCGTCGACGAGGAGGAGGGAGGAGTGGCGGCACCGGTAGTAGCA
GTGAGCAAGGGCGAGGAGCTGTTCACCGGGGTGGTGCCCATCCTGGTCGAGCTGGACGGCGACGTAAACG
GCCACAAGTTCAGCGTGTCCGGCGAGGGCGAGGGCGATGCCACCTACGGCAAGCTGACCCTGAAGTTCAT
CTGCACCACCGGCAAGCTGCCCGTGCCCTGGCCCACCCTCGTGACCACCTTCTCCTACGGCGTGATGGTG
TTCGCCCGCTACCCCGACCACATGAAGCAGCACGACTTCTTCAAGTCCGCCATGCCCGAAGGCTACGTCC
AGGAGCGCACCATCTTCTTCAAGGACGACGGCAACTACAAGACCCGCGCCGAGGTGAAGTTCGAGGGCGA
CACCCTGGTGAACCGCATCGAGCTGAAGGGCATCGACTTCAAGGAGGACGGCAACATCCTGGGGCACAAG
CTGGAGTACAACTTCAACAGCCACAACGTCTATATCATGGCCGACAAGCAGAAGAACGGCATCAAGGCCA
ACTTCAAGATCCGCCACAACATCGAGGACGGCGGCGTGCAGCTCGCCGACCACTACCAGCAGAACACCCC
CATCGGCGACGGCCCCGTGCTGCTGCCCGACAACCACTACCTGAGCATCCAGTCCAAGCTGAGCAAAGAC
CCCAACGAGAAGCGCGATCACATGGTCCTGCTGGAGTTCGTGACCGCCGCCGGGATCACTCTGGGCATGG
ACGAGCTGTACAAGTCCGGACTCAGATCTCGAGCTCAAGCTTATCGATAATCAACCTCTGGATTACAAAA
TTTGTGAAAGATTGACTGGTATTCTTAACTATGTTGCTCCTTTTACGCTATGTGGATACGCTGCTTTAAT
GCCTTTGTATCATGCTATTGCTTCCCGTATGGCTTTCATTTTCTCCTCCTTGTATAAATCCTGGTTGCTG
TCTCTTTATGAGGAGTTGTGGCCCGTTGTCAGGCAACGTGGCGTGGTGTGCACTGTGTTTGCTGACGCAA
CCCCCACTGGTTGGGGCATTGCCACCACCTGTCAGCTCCTTTCCGGAACTTTCGCTTTCCCCCTCCCTAT
TGCCACGGCGGAACTCATCGCCGCCTGCCTTGCCCGCTGCTGGACAGGGGCTCGGCTGTTGGGCACTGAC
AATTCCGTGGTGTTGTCGGGGAAATCATCGTCCTTTCCTTGGCTGCTCGCCTATGTTGCCACCTGGATTC
TGCGCGGGACGTCCTTCTGCTACGTCCCTTCGGCCCTCAATCCAGCGGACCTTCCTTCCCGCGGCCTGCT
GCCGGCTCTGCGGCCTCTTCCGCGTCTTCGCCTTCGCCCTCAGACGAGTCGGATCTCCCTTTGGGCCGCC
TCCCCGCATCGATACCGAGCGCTGCTCGAGAGATCTGCGTGGGGCCAGCTCCCCCCGCGCGCCCACCCAC
ACTCACTCCATGCTCCCGGAAATCGAGAGGAAGATCCATTAGTTCTTTGGGGACGTTGTGATTCTCTGTG
ATGCTGAAAACACTCATATAGGATTGTGGGAAATCCTGATTCTCTTTTTTATTTCGTTTGATTTCTTGTG
TTTTATTTGCCAAATGTTACCAATCAGTGAGCAAGCAAGCACAGCCAAAATCGGACCTCAGCTTTAGTCC
GTCTTCACACACAAATAAGAAAACGGCAAACCCACCCCATTTTTTAATTTTATTATTATTAATTTTTTTT
GTTGGCAAAAGAATCTCAGGAACGGCCCTGGGCCACCTACTATATTAATCATGCTAGTAACATGAAAAAT
GATGGGCTCCTCCTAATAGGAAGGCGAGGAGAGGAGAAGGCCAGGGGAATGAATTCAAGAGAGATGTCCA
CGGACGAAACATACGGTGAATAATTCACGCTCACGTCGTTCTTCCACAGTATCTTGTTTTGATCATTTCC
ACTGCACATTTCTCCTCAAGAAAAGCGAAAGGACAGACTGTTGGCTTTGTGTTTGGAGGATAGGAGGGAG
AGAGGGAAGGGGCTGAGGAAATCTCTGGGGTAAGAGTAAAGGCTTCCAGAAGACATGCTGCTATGGTCAC
TGAGGGGTTAGCTTTATCTGCTGTTGTTGATGCATCCGTCCAAGTTCACTGCCTTTATTTTCCCTCCTCC
CTCTTGTTTTAGCTGTTACACACACAGTAATACCTGAATATCCAACGGTATAGATCACAAGGGGGGGATG
TTAAATGTTAATCTAAAATATAGCTAAAAAAAGATTTTGACATAAAAGAGCCTTGATTTTAAAAAAAAAA
GAGAGAGAGATGTAATTTAAAAAGTTTATTATAAATTAAATTCAGCAAAAAAAGATTTGCTACAAAGTAT
AGAGAAGTATAAAATAAAAGTTATTGTTTGAAAAAAAAAAAAAAAAAATAAGCCTCGACTGTGCCTTCTA
GTTGCCAGCCATCTGTTGTTTGCCCCTCCCCCGTGCCTTCCTTGACCCTGGAAGGTGCCACTCCCACTGT
CCTTTCCTAATAAAATGAGGAAATTGCATCGCATTGTCTGAGTAGGTGTCATTCTATTCTGGGGGGTGGG
GTGGGGCAGGACAGCAAGGGGGAGGATTGGGAAGACAATAGCAGGCATGCTGGGGACTGATTTTGTAGGT
AACCACGTGCGGACCGAGCGGCCGCAGGAACCCCTAGTGATGGAGTTGGCCACTCCCTCTCTGCGCGCTC
GCTCGCTCACTGAGGCCGGGCGACCAAAGGTCGCCCGACGCCCGGGCTTTGCCCGGGCGGCCTCAGTGAG
CGAGCGAGCGCGCAGCTGCCTGCAGGGGCGCCTGATGCGGTATTTTCTCCTTACGCATCTGTGCGGTATT
TCACACCGCATA
[95 nt withheld, positions 4493-4587]
T
[46 nt withheld, positions 4589-4634]
C
[141 nt withheld, positions 4636-4776]
CCTTTGACGTTGGAGTCCACGTTCTTT
[37 nt withheld, positions 4804-4840]
ACTCTATCTCGGGCTATTCTTTTGATTTATAAGGGATTTTGCCGATTTCGGTCTATTGGTTAAAAAATGA
GCTGATTTAACAAAAATTTAACGCGAATTTTAACAAAATATTAACGTTTACAATTTTATGGTGCACTCTC
AGTACAATCTGCTCTGATGCCGCATAGTTAAGCCAGCCCCGACACCCGCCAACACCCGCTGACGCGCCCT
GACGGGCTTGTCTGCTCCCGGCATCCGCTTACAGACAAGCTGTGACCGTCTCCGGGAGCTGCATGTGTCA
GAGGTTTTCACCGTCATCACCGAAACGCGCGAGACGAAAGGGCCTCGTGATACGCCTATTTTTATAGGTT
AATGTCATGATAATAATGGTTTCTTAGACGTCAGGTGGCACTTTTCGGGGAAATGTGCGCGGAACCCCTA
TTTGTTTATTTTTCTAAATACATTCAAATATGTATCCGCTCATGAGACAATAACCCTGATAAATGCTTCA
ATAATATTGAAAAAGGAAGAGTATGAGTATTCAACATTTCCGTGTCGCCCTTATTCCCTTTTTTGCGGCA
TTTTGCCTTCCTGTTTTTGCTCACCCAGAAACGCTGGTGAAAGTAAAAGATGCTGAAGATCAGTTGGGTG
CACGAGTGGGTTACATCGAACTGGATCTCAACAGCGGTAAGATCCTTGAGAGTTTTCGCCCCGAAGAACG
TTTTCCAATGATGAGCACTTTTAAAGTTCTGCTATGTGGCGCGGTATTATCCCGTATTGACGCCGGGCAA
GAGCAACTCGGTCGCCGCATACACTATTCTCAGAATGACTTGGTTGAGTACTCACCAGTCACAGAAAAGC
ATCTTACGGATGGCATGACAGTAAGAGAATTATGCAGTGCTGCCATAACCATGAGTGATAACACTGCGGC
CAACTTACTTCTGACAACGATCGGAGGACCGAAGGAGCTAACCGCTTTTTTGCACAACATGGGGGATCAT
GTAACTCGCCTTGATCGTTGGGAACCGGAGCTGAATGAAGCCATACCAAACGACGAGCGTGACACCACGA
TGCCTGTAGCAATGGCAACAACGTTGCGCAAACTATTAACTGGCGAACTACTTACTCTAGCTTCCCGGCA
ACAATTAATAGACTGGATGGAGGCGGATAAAGTTGCAGGACCACTTCTGCGCTCGGCCCTTCCGGCTGGC
TGGTTTATTGCTGATAAATCTGGAGCCGGTGAGCGTGGGTCTCGCGGTATCATTGCAGCACTGGGGCCAG
ATGGTAAGCCCTCCCGTATCGTAGTTATCTACACGACGGGGAGTCAGGCAACTATGGATGAACGAAATAG
ACAGATCGCTGAGATAGGTGCCTCACTGATTAAGCATTGGTAACTGTCAGACCAAGTTTACTCATATATA
CTTTAGATTGATTTAAAACTTCATTTTTAATTTAAAAGGATCTAGGTGAAGATCCTTTTTGATAATCTCA
TGACCAAAATCCCTTAACGTGAGTTTTCGTTCCACTGAGCGTCAGACCCCGTAGAAAAGATCAAAGGATC
TTCTTGAGATCCTTTTTTTCTGCGCGTAATCTGCTGCTTGCAAACAAAAAAACCACCGCTACCAGCGGTG
GTTTGTTTGCCGGATCAAGAGCTACCAACTCTTTTTCCGAAGGTAACTGGCTTCAGCAGAGCGCAGATAC
CAAATACTGTTCTTCTAGTGTAGCCGTAGTTAGGCCACCACTTCAAGAACTCTGTAGCACCGCCTACATA
CCTCGCTCTGCTAATCCTGTTACCAGTGGCTGCTGCCAGTGGCGATAAGTCGTGTCTTACCGGGTTGGAC
TCAAGACGATAGTTACCGGATAAGGCGCAGCGGTCGGGCTGAACGGGGGGTTCGTGCACACAGCCCAGCT
TGGAGCGAACGACCTACACCGAACTGAGATACCTACAGCGTGAGCTATGAGAAAGCGCCACGCTTCCCGA
AGGGAGAAAGGCGGACAGGTATCCGGTAAGCGGCAGGGTCGGAACAGGAGAGCGCACGAGGGAGCTTCCA
GGGGGAAACGCCTGGTATCTTTATAGTCCTGTCGGGTTTCGCCACCTCTGACTTGAGCGTCGATTTTTGT
GATGCTCGTCAGGGGGGCGGAGCCTATGGAAAAACGCCAGCAACGCGGCCTTTTTACGGTTCCTGGCCTT
TTGCTGGCCTTTTGCTCACATGT
